Addgene plasmid #199963: YP22
Purpose: Yeast/E coli shuttle vector expressing GFP from synthetic yeast promoter 22
Depositing lab: Farren Isaacs. Depositing organization: Yale University. Publication: Cross-kingdom expression of synthetic genetic elements promotes discovery of metabolites in the human microbiome. Patel JR, Oh J, Wang S, Crawford JM, Isaacs FJ. Cell. 2022 Apr 28;185(9):1487-1505.e14. doi: 10.1016/j.cell.2022.03.008. Epub 2022 Apr 1. PubMed 35366417.
Backbone
  Vector backbone: pRCVS6H
  Vector type: Yeast Expression
  Selectable markers: Hygromycin
Growth in bacteria
  Bacterial resistance: Ampicillin, 100 μg/mL
  Growth temperature: 37°C
  Growth strain: BL21
  Copy number: Low Copy
Gene/Insert
  Gene/Insert name: GFP
  Species: Synthetic
  Cloning method: Gibson Cloning
Terms and licenses: Academic/Nonprofit Terms; Industry Terms: Not Available to Industry
How to cite: YP22 was a gift from Farren Isaacs (Addgene plasmid # 199963 ; http://n2t.net/addgene:199963 ; RRID:Addgene_199963)
