[The description below was written by a language model from this plasmid's Addgene catalogue record and pLannotate feature annotations shown in this document.]
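Description:
YP22 is a yeast/E. coli shuttle vector built on the pRCVS6H backbone and designed to express a green fluorescent reporter from a synthetic yeast promoter, designated promoter 22. The sequenced plasmid is about 5.7 kb. In bacteria it is maintained through a ColE1/pMB1-type origin and selected with ampicillin via the β-lactamase gene and its native promoter. The catalogue lists it as low copy, although the automated annotation labels the origin as a high-copy type. A short fragment of the pBR322 bom region is also present. In Saccharomyces cerevisiae, fragments of the CEN4 centromere and ARS1 replication origin provide stable, low-copy episomal maintenance, and the hphMX6 cassette, which ends in the Ashbya gossypii TEF terminator, confers hygromycin resistance, so no auxotrophic host background is needed.

The payload is a green fluorescent protein open reading frame followed by the S. cerevisiae CYC1 transcription terminator. The catalogue simply calls the insert GFP of synthetic origin, while the feature annotation matches the coding sequence to mUkG, a constitutively fluorescent green protein derived from a Sarcophyton soft coral. The synthetic promoter itself is not annotated in the feature table. It presumably lies in the unannotated stretch immediately upstream of the reporter, close to a bacteriophage T7 promoter annotated near the end of the circular sequence. The insert was assembled by Gibson cloning.

Fluorescence output serves as a readout of the strength of synthetic promoter 22 in yeast. The plasmid's numbering suggests it is one of a series of synthetic promoter constructs, and the associated work concerns expression of synthetic genetic elements across kingdoms.
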