Features (pLannotate 1.2.2; 11 found; start..end, strand, type, name):
    199..867     +  CDS            mUkG: mUkG is a basic (constitutively fluorescent) green fluorescent protein published in 2008, derived from Sarcophyton sp.. It has moderate acid sensitivity.
    922..1111    +  terminator     CYC1 terminator: S. cerevisiae CYC1; transcription terminator for CYC1
   1351..2926    +  gene           hphMX6: yeast selectable marker conferring hygromycin resistance
   2729..2926    +  terminator     TEF terminator: Ashbya gossypii TEF terminator
   3041..3629    -  rep_origin     ori: high-copy-number ColE1/pMB1/pBR322/pUC origin of replication
   3800..4660    -  CDS            AmpR: β-lactamase; bla; confers resistance to ampicillin, carbenicillin, and related antibiotics
   4661..4765    -  promoter       AmpR promoter: bla
   4792..4842    +  misc_feature   bom (fragment): basis of mobility region from pBR322
   4971..5140    -  misc_feature   CEN4 (fragment): S. cerevisiae CEN4 centromere
   5141..5567    +  rep_origin     ARS1 (fragment): S. cerevisiae autonomously replicating sequence ARS1
   5673..5691    +  promoter       T7 promoter: promoter for bacteriophage T7 RNA polymerase
>Addgene plasmid #199963 | YP22 | addgene full sequence | sequence record 405039 | Addgene NGS Result
CCGTTTTTTTTTTTTTGCCCGCGCCACAGAGGGGCGCTCAACGGCGGGGGCGGTGTAGCATGTGATTTTT
TCTAATAACCAAACTTTTTTTTTGATATAAAAGCCGATAGGGTGGGCGAAGGGGCGCAGGTCCTTTTTAA
AGAATTAAATATAATCTTTTTAACTAACTAACTTAAAGAGGAGAAAGGTACCATGGTCAGTGTCATCAAA
GAAGAAATGAAGATCAAGTTGCACATGGAAGGTAACGTTAATGGTCATGCCTTTGTTATTGAAGGTGATG
GTAAAGGTAAACCATACGATGGTACTCAAACTTTGAACTTGACTGTCAAAGAAGGTGCTCCATTGCCATT
CTCTTACGATATTTTGACTAACGCCTTCCAATACGGTAATAGAGCTTTTACTAAGTACCCAGCCGATATC
CCAGATTACTTTAAGCAAACTTTTCCAGAAGGTTACTCCTGGGAAAGAACTATGTCTTACGAAGATAACG
CTATCTGCAACGTCAGATCCGAAATTTCTATGGAAGGTGATTGCTTCATCTACAAGATCAGATTCGATGG
TAAGAACTTTCCACCAAATGGTCCAGTCATGCAAAAAAAGACTTTGAAGTGGGAACCATCCACCGAAATG
ATGTATGTTAGAGATGGTTTCTTGATGGGTGATGTCAATATGGCTTTGTTGTTGGAAGGTGGTGGTCATC
ATAGATGTGATTTCAAGACTTCTTACAAGGCCAAGAAGGTTGTTCAATTGCCAGATGCTCATAAGATCGA
TCACAGAATCGAAATCTTGTCCCACGATAGAGATTACTCCAAGGTTAAGTTGTACGAAAACGCTGTTGCT
AGAAACTCTTTGTTGCCATCTCAAGCTTCTAAGTAACATGTAATTAGTTATGTCACGCTTACATTCACGC
CCTCCCCCCACATCCGCTCTAACCGAAAAGGAAGGAGTTAGACAACCTGAAGTCTAGGTCCCTATTTATT
TTTTTATAGTTATGTTAGTATTAAGAACGTTATTTATATTTCAAATTTTTCTTTTTTTTCTGTACAGACG
CGTGTACGCATGTAACATTATACTGAAAACCTTGCTTGAGAAGGTTTTGGGACGCTCGAAGGCTTTGTGG
AGGTCGACACGAGCGACTGAGTTCGGACGTCACGACCTGCCTGGATATCGTGCACCGCTCGTGCACTGAC
GTCATGATCGACGAGTCGCACAGAGGCCTCTGACACTGACTCGACCTGACTAGCGTCGAGCAGTGACGAC
CTGCCCGGGCACAGCAACTGTGCCACTCGTCTGATCCGTCGTCCCATCGGCTGAATCGATGCCTCGTCCC
CGCCGGGTCACCCGGCCAGCGACATGGAGGCCCAGAATACCCTCCTTGACAGTCTTGACGTGCGCAGCTC
AGGGGCATGATGTGACTGTCGCCCGTACATTTAGCCCATACATCCCCATGTATAATCATTTGCATCCATA
CATTTTGATGGCCGCACGGCGCGAAGCAAAAATTACGGCACCTCGCTGCAGACCTGCGAGCAGGGAAACG
CTCCCCTCACAGACGCGTTGAATTGTCCCCACGCCGCGCCCCTGTAGAGAAATATAAAAGGTTAGGATTT
GCCACTGAGGTTCTTCTTTCATATACTTCCTTTTAAAATCTTGCTAGGATACAGTTCTCACATCACATCC
GAACATAAACAACCATGGGTAAAAAGCCTGAACTCACCGCGACGTCTGTCGAGAAGTTTCTGATCGAAAA
GTTCGACAGCGTCTCCGACCTGATGCAGCTCTCGGAGGGCGAAGAATCTCGTGCTTTCAGCTTCGATGTA
GGAGGGCGTGGATATGTCCTGCGGGTAAATAGCTGCGCCGATGGTTTCTACAAAGATCGTTATGTTTATC
GGCACTTTGCATCGGCCGCGCTCCCGATTCCGGAAGTGCTTGACATTGGGGAGTTCAGCGAGAGCCTGAC
CTATTGCATCTCCCGCCGTGCACAGGGTGTCACGTTGCAAGACCTGCCTGAAACCGAACTGCCCGCTGTT
CTGCAGCCGGTCGCGGAGGCCATGGATGCGATCGCTGCGGCCGATCTTAGCCAGACGAGCGGGTTCGGCC
CATTCGGACCGCAAGGAATCGGTCAATACACTACATGGCGTGATTTCATATGCGCGATTGCTGATCCCCA
TGTGTATCACTGGCAAACTGTGATGGACGACACCGTCAGTGCGTCCGTCGCGCAGGCTCTCGATGAGCTG
ATGCTTTGGGCCGAGGACTGCCCCGAAGTCCGGCACCTCGTGCACGCGGATTTCGGCTCCAACAATGTCC
TGACGGACAATGGCCGCATAACAGCGGTCATTGACTGGAGCGAGGCGATGTTCGGGGATTCCCAATACGA
GGTCGCCAACATCTTCTTCTGGAGGCCGTGGTTGGCTTGTATGGAGCAACAGACGCGCTACTTCGAGCGG
AGGCATCCGGAGCTTGCAGGATCGCCGCGGCTCCGGGCGTATATGCTCCGCATTGGTCTTGACCAACTCT
ATCAGAGCTTGGTTGACGGCAATTTCGATGATGCAGCTTGGGCGCAGGGTCGATGCGACGCAATCGTCCG
ATCCGGAGCCGGGACTGTCGGGCGTACACAAATCGCCCGCAGAAGCGCGGCCGTCTGGACCGATGGCTGT
GTAGAAGTACTCGCCGATAGTGGAAACCGACGCCCCAGCACTCGTCCGAGGGCAAAGGAATAATCAGTAC
TGACAATAAAAAGATTCTTGTTTTCAAGAACTTGTCATTTGTATAGTTTTTTTATATTGTAGTTGTTCTA
TTTTAATCAAATGTTAGCGTGATTTATATTTTTTTTCGCCTCGACATCATCTGCCCAGATGCGAAGTTAA
GTGCGCAGAAAGTAATATCATGCGTCAATCGTATGTGAATGCTGGTCGCTATACTGCTATCGATGTGGCA
GTGCGTCCAGCTCAGTCAGACTCAGTCCTGGTGTCGTCAGCCTGTGAGCAAAAGGCCAGCAAAAGGCCAG
GAACCGTAAAAAGGCCGCGTTGCTGGCGTTTTTCCATAGGCTCCGCCCCCCTGACGAGCATCACAAAAAT
CGACGCTCAAGTCAGAGGTGGCGAAACCCGACAGGACTATAAAGATACCAGGCGTTTCCCCCTGGAAGCT
CCCTCGTGCGCTCTCCTGTTCCGACCCTGCCGCTTACCGGATACCTGTCCGCCTTTCTCCCTTCGGGAAG
CGTGGCGCTTTCTCATAGCTCACGCTGTAGGTATCTCAGTTCGGTGTAGGTCGTTCGCTCCAAGCTGGGC
TGTGTGCACGAACCCCCCGTTCAGCCCGACCGCTGCGCCTTATCCGGTAACTATCGTCTTGAGTCCAACC
CGGTAAGACACGACTTATCGCCACTGGCAGCAGCCACTGGTAACAGGATTAGCAGAGCGAGGTATGTAGG
CGGTGCTACAGAGTTCTTGAAGTGGTGGCCTAACTACGGCTACACTAGAAGAACAGTATTTGGTATCTGC
GCTCTGCTGAAGCCAGTTACCTTCGGAAAAAGAGTTGGTAGCTCTTGATCCGGCAAACAAACCACCGCTG
GTAGCGGTGGTTTTTTTGTTTGCAAGCAGCAGATTACGCGCAGAAAAAAAGGATCTCAAGAAGATCCTTT
GATCTTTTCTACGGGGTCTGACGCTCAGTGGAACGAAAACTCACGTTAAGGGATTTTGGTCATGAGATTA
TCAAAAAGGATCTTCACCTAGATCCTTTTAAATTAAAAATGAAGTTTTAAATCAATCTAAAGTATATATG
AGTAAACTTGGTCTGACAGTTACCAATGCTTAATCAGTGAGGCACCTATCTCAGCGATCTGTCTATTTCG
TTCATCCATAGTTGCCTGACTCCCCGTCGTGTAGATAACTACGATACGGGAGGGCTTACCATCTGGCCCC
AGTGCTGCAATGATACCGCGAGACCCACGCTCACCGGCTCCAGATTTATCAGCAATAAACCAGCCAGCCG
GAAGGGCCGAGCGCAGAAGTGGTCCTGCAACTTTATCCGCCTCCATCCAGTCTATTAATTGTTGCCGGGA
AGCTAGAGTAAGTAGTTCGCCAGTTAATAGTTTGCGCAACGTTGTTGCCATTGCTACAGGCATCGTGGTG
TCACGCTCGTCGTTTGGTATGGCTTCATTCAGCTCCGGTTCCCAACGATCAAGGCGAGTTACATGATCCC
CCATGTTGTGCAAAAAAGCGGTTAGCTCCTTCGGTCCTCCGATCGTTGTCAGAAGTAAGTTGGCCGCAGT
GTTATCACTCATGGTTATGGCAGCACTGCATAATTCTCTTACTGTCATGCCATCCGTAAGATGCTTTTCT
GTGACTGGTGAGTACTCAACCAAGTCATTCTGAGAATAGTGTATGCGGCGACCGAGTTGCTCTTGCCCGG
CGTCAATACGGGATAATACCGCGCCACATAGCAGAACTTTAAAAGTGCTCATCATTGGAAAACGTTCTTC
GGGGCGAAAACTCTCAAGGATCTTACCGCTGTTGAGATCCAGTTCGATGTAACCCACTCGTGCACCCAAC
TGATCTTCAGCATCTTTTACTTTCACCAGCGTTTCTGGGTGAGCAAAAACAGGAAGGCAAAATGCCGCAA
AAAAGGGAATAAGGGCGACACGGAAATGTTGAATACTCATACTCTTCCTTTTTCAATATTATTGAAGCAT
TTATCAGGGTTATTGTCTCATGAGCGGATACATATTTGAATGTATTTAGAAAAATAAACAAATAGGGGTT
CCGCGCACATTTCCCCGAAAAGTGCCACCTGATGCGGTGTGAAATACCGCACAGATGCGTAAGGAGAAAA
TACCGCATCAGGGTCAGTCACAGTGGAGCCTAGCACTCACTCAGCGTGACGGCTCAGAGCAGAATTCACG
AGCCAGAAATAGTAACTTTTGCCTAAATCACAAATTGCAAAATTTAATTGCTTGCAAAAGGTCACATGCT
TATAATCAACTTTTTTAAAAATTTAAAATACTTTTTTATTTTTTATTTTTAAACATAAATGAAATAATTT
ATTTATTGTTTATGATTACCGAAACATAAAACCTGCTCAAGAAAAAGAAACTGTTTTGTCCTTGGAAAAA
AAGCACTACCTAGGAGCGGCCAAAATGCCGGCTTACATTTTATGTTAGCTGGTGGACTGACGCCAGAAAA
TGTTGGTGATGCGCTTAGATTAAATGGCGTTATTGGTGTTGATGTAAGCGGAGGTGTGGAGACAAATGGT
GTAAAAGACTCTAACAAAATAGCAAATTTCGTCAAAAATGCTAAGAAATAGGTTATTACTGAGTAGTATT
TATTTAAGTATTGTTTGTGCACTTGCCTGCAAGCCTTTTGAAAAGCAAGCATAAAAGATCTAAACATAAA
ATCTGTAAAATAACAAGATGTAAAGATAATGCTAAATCATTTGGCTTTTTGATTGATTGTACAGGAAAAT
ATACATCGCAGGGGGTTGACTTTTACCATTTCACCGCAATGGAATTAAACTTGTTGAAGAGAATGTTCAC
AGGCGCATACGCTACAATGACCCGATTCTTGCTAGCCGAATTCCAGTCAGGCTGCTAGCACCAGAGCTAC
GTGACCGCAGGACTAGCTCCAGCTGAGCGACACGCGAACAGGTGTAGAGTCAGTCGTGCTGCAAGGTCGC
ACTAATACGACTCACTATAGGG
