>Addgene plasmid #199963 | YP22 | depositor partial sequence | sequence record 387778 | Promoter Sequence
CCGTTTTTTTTTTTTTGCCCGCGCCACAGAGGGGCGCTCAACGGCGGGGGCGGTGTAGCATGTGATTTTT
TCTAATAACCAAACTTTTTTTTTGATATAAAAGCCGATAGGGTGGGCGAAGGGGCGCAGGTCCTTTTTAA
AGAATTAAATATAATCTTTTTAACTAACTAA
